Addgene plasmid #28014: AAV-CAG-GFP
Depositing lab: Karel Svoboda. Depositing organization: HHMI, Janelia Research Campus. Publication: Long-Range Neuronal Circuits Underlying the Interaction between Sensory and Motor Cortex. Mao T, Kusefoglu D, Hooks BM, Huber D, Petreanu L, Svoboda K. Neuron. 2011 Oct 6;72(1):111-23. 10.1016/j.neuron.2011.07.029 PubMed 21982373.
Backbone
  Vector backbone: AAV2/1
  Backbone size w/o insert (bp): 5037
  Vector type: AAV ; adeno associate viral
Growth in bacteria
  Bacterial resistance: Ampicillin, 100 μg/mL
  Growth temperature: 30°C
  Growth strain: Stbl2
  Copy number: Low Copy
Gene/Insert
  Gene/Insert name: eGFP
  Insert size (bp): 718
  Cloning method: Restriction Enzyme; 5′ cloning site ageI (not destroyed); 3′ cloning site XhoI (not destroyed)
  Sequencing primers: 5′ TCGGCTTCTGGCGTGTGACCGG
Terms and licenses: Academic/Nonprofit Terms; Industry Terms: Not Available to Industry
Depositor comments: with ITRs, this vector is easy to have recombination. Check with multiple restriction digestions.
How to cite: AAV-CAG-GFP was a gift from Karel Svoboda (Addgene plasmid # 28014 ; http://n2t.net/addgene:28014 ; RRID:Addgene_28014)
