[The description below was written by a language model from this plasmid's Addgene catalogue record and pLannotate feature annotations shown in this document.]
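Description:
AAV-CAG-GFP is an adeno-associated virus transfer plasmid that carries a constitutive EGFP expression cassette between two AAV2 inverted terminal repeats. The ITRs are the only cis elements needed for replication and packaging of the intervening DNA into recombinant AAV particles. The backbone is recorded as AAV2/1, which suggests AAV2 ITRs packaged in a serotype 1 capsid supplied in trans. In bacteria the plasmid is maintained through a ColE1/pUC-type origin and selected with ampicillin via the β-lactamase gene. An f1 phage origin is also present. Although the annotated origin is of the high-copy type, the catalogue lists the plasmid as low copy and specifies a recombination-deficient strain. The depositor warns that the ITRs make the plasmid prone to recombination, so its integrity should be checked by several restriction digests.

The payload runs on the reverse strand of the sequenced record. A CAG-type promoter, made up of the CMV immediate-early enhancer, the chicken β-actin promoter and a chimeric β-actin/β-globin intron, drives the mammalian codon-optimised EGFP coding sequence, which was cloned between AgeI and XhoI sites. Short annotations such as the HBB, lacZα, lacI and large T antigen fragments are most likely residual pieces of the intron, backbone and polyadenylation region, not functional genes. Downstream of EGFP, a WPRE enhances transcript stability and expression, and an SV40 poly(A) signal terminates the message.

The combination gives strong, ubiquitous GFP expression in transduced mammalian cells. The associated publication concerns long-range neuronal circuits between sensory and motor cortex, which is consistent with use as a fluorescent label for tracing neurons and their axonal projections.
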