Features (pLannotate 1.2.2; 19 found; start..end, strand, type, name):
      1..122     -  promoter       chicken β-actin promoter (fragment): contains a 21-bp deletion relative to the standard chicken β-actin promoter
    124..372     -  enhancer       CMV enhancer (fragment): human cytomegalovirus immediate early enhancer
    433..565     +  repeat_region  AAV2 ITR (fragment): inverted terminal repeat of adeno-associated virus serotype 2 inverted
    560..629     +  CDS            lacZα (fragment): LacZα fragment of β-galactosidase; lacZ fragment
    634..1062    +  rep_origin     f1 ori (sequence partly withheld): f1 bacteriophage origin of replication; arrow indicates direction of (+) strand synthesis
   1115..1219    +  promoter       AmpR promoter: bla
   1220..2080    +  CDS            AmpR: β-lactamase; bla; confers resistance to ampicillin, carbenicillin, and related antibiotics
   2251..2839    +  rep_origin     ori: high-copy-number ColE1/pMB1/pBR322/pUC origin of replication
   3022..3078    +  CDS            lacI (fragment): lac repressor; lacI; The lac repressor binds to the lac operator to inhibit transcription in E. coli. This inhibition can be relieved by adding lactose or isopropyl-β-D-thiogalactopyranoside (IPTG).
   3072..3205    -  repeat_region  AAV2 ITR: inverted terminal repeat of adeno-associated virus serotype 2 inverted
   3276..3344    +  CDS            large T antigen (fragment): large T antigen from SV40 (simian virus 40)
   3367..3488    +  polyA_signal   SV40 poly(A) signal: SV40 polyadenylation signal
   3531..4119    -  misc_feature   WPRE: woodchuck hepatitis virus posttranscriptional regulatory element
   4119..4143    -  misc_feature   MCS (fragment): pBluescript multiple cloning site
   4160..4879    -  CDS            EGFP: the original enhanced GFP (Yang et al., 1996) mammalian codon-optimized
   4883..4954    -  CDS            HBB (fragment): HBB_COLGU - Experimental evidence at transcript level: Swiss-Prot protein existence level 2. Involved in oxygen transport from the lung to the various peripheral tissues. From Colobus guereza (Mantled guereza) (Eastern black-and-white colobus monkey).
   4958..5088    -  intron         chimeric intron (fragment): chimera between introns from chicken β-actin and rabbit β-globin
   5177..5312    -  intron         hybrid intron (fragment): hybrid between chicken β-actin (CBA) and minute virus of mice (MMV) introns (Gray et al., 2011)
   5313..6       -  promoter       chicken β-actin promoter (fragment) (across the origin): No description available
>Addgene plasmid #28014 | AAV-CAG-GFP | addgene full sequence | sequence record 129577 | Addgene NGS result
CCCCCCCCCCCCCCCCGCCCCCATCGCTGCACAAAATAATTAAAAAATAAATAAATACAAAATTGGGGGT
GGGGAGGGGGGGGAGATGGGGAGAGTGAAGCAGAACGTGGGGCTCACCTCGACCATGGTAATAGCGATGA
CTAATACGTAGATGTACTGCCAAGTAGGAAAGTCCCATAAGGTCATGTACTGGGCATAATGCCAGGCGGG
CCATTTACCGTCATTGACGTCAATAGGGGGCGTACTTGGCATATGATACACTTGATGTACTGCCAAGTGG
GCAGTTTACCGTAAATACTCCACCCATTGACGTCAATGGAAAGTCCCTATTGGCGTTACTATGGGAACAT
ACGTCATTATTGACGTCAATGGTACTCTTCCTAGAGCATGGCTACGTAGATAAGTAGCATGGCGGGTTAA
TCATTAACTACAAGGAACCCCTAGTGATGGAGTTGGCCACTCCCTCTCTGCGCGCTCGCTCGCTCACTGA
GGCCGGGCGACCAAAGGTCGCCCGACGCCCGGGCTTTGCCCGGGCGGCCTCAGTGAGCGAGCGAGCGCGC
AGCTGGCGTAATAGCGAAGAGGCCCGCACCGATCGCCCTTCCCAACAGTTGCGCAGCCTGAATGGCGAAT
GGG
[124 nt withheld, positions 634-757]
C
[91 nt withheld, positions 759-849]
A
[49 nt withheld, positions 851-899]
CCTTTGACGTTGGAGTCCACGTTCTTT
[37 nt withheld, positions 927-963]
ACCCTATCTCGGTCTATTCTTTTGATTTATAAGGGATTTTGCCGATTTCGGCCTATTGGTTAAAAAATGA
GCTGATTTAACAAAAATTTAACGCGAATTTTAACAAAATATTAACGCTTACAATTTAGGTGGCACTTTTC
GGGGAAATGTGCGCGGAACCCCTATTTGTTTATTTTTCTAAATACATTCAAATATGTATCCGCTCATGAG
ACAATAACCCTGATAAATGCTTCAATAATATTGAAAAAGGAAGAGTATGAGTATTCAACATTTCCGTGTC
GCCCTTATTCCCTTTTTTGCGGCATTTTGCCTTCCTGTTTTTGCTCACCCAGAAACGCTGGTGAAAGTAA
AAGATGCTGAAGATCAGTTGGGTGCACGAGTGGGTTACATCGAACTGGATCTCAACAGCGGTAAGATCCT
TGAGAGTTTTCGCCCCGAAGAACGTTTTCCAATGATGAGCACTTTTAAAGTTCTGCTATGTGGCGCGGTA
TTATCCCGTATTGACGCCGGGCAAGAGCAACTCGGTCGCCGCATACACTATTCTCAGAATGACTTGGTTG
AGTACTCACCAGTCACAGAAAAGCATCTTACGGATGGCATGACAGTAAGAGAATTATGCAGTGCTGCCAT
AACCATGAGTGATAACACTGCGGCCAACTTACTTCTGACAACGATCGGAGGACCGAAGGAGCTAACCGCT
TTTTTGCACAACATGGGGGATCATGTAACTCGCCTTGATCGTTGGGAACCGGAGCTGAATGAAGCCATAC
CAAACGACGAGCGTGACACCACGATGCCTGTAGCAATGGCAACAACGTTGCGCAAACTATTAACTGGCGA
ACTACTTACTCTAGCTTCCCGGCAACAATTAATAGACTGGATGGAGGCGGATAAAGTTGCAGGACCACTT
CTGCGCTCGGCCCTTCCGGCTGGCTGGTTTATTGCTGATAAATCTGGAGCCGGTGAGCGTGGGTCTCGCG
GTATCATTGCAGCACTGGGGCCAGATGGTAAGCCCTCCCGTATCGTAGTTATCTACACGACGGGGAGTCA
GGCAACTATGGATGAACGAAATAGACAGATCGCTGAGATAGGTGCCTCACTGATTAAGCATTGGTAACTG
TCAGACCAAGTTTACTCATATATACTTTAGATTGATTTAAAACTTCATTTTTAATTTAAAAGGATCTAGG
TGAAGATCCTTTTTGATAATCTCATGACCAAAATCCCTTAACGTGAGTTTTCGTTCCACTGAGCGTCAGA
CCCCGTAGAAAAGATCAAAGGATCTTCTTGAGATCCTTTTTTTCTGCGCGTAATCTGCTGCTTGCAAACA
AAAAAACCACCGCTACCAGCGGTGGTTTGTTTGCCGGATCAAGAGCTACCAACTCTTTTTCCGAAGGTAA
CTGGCTTCAGCAGAGCGCAGATACCAAATACTGTTCTTCTAGTGTAGCCGTAGTTAGGCCACCACTTCAA
GAACTCTGTAGCACCGCCTACATACCTCGCTCTGCTAATCCTGTTACCAGTGGCTGCTGCCAGTGGCGAT
AAGTCGTGTCTTACCGGGTTGGACTCAAGACGATAGTTACCGGATAAGGCGCAGCGGTCGGGCTGAACGG
GGGGTTCGTGCACACAGCCCAGCTTGGAGCGAACGACCTACACCGAACTGAGATACCTACAGCGTGAGCT
ATGAGAAAGCGCCACGCTTCCCGAAGGGAGAAAGGCGGACAGGTATCCGGTAAGCGGCAGGGTCGGAACA
GGAGAGCGCACGAGGGAGCTTCCAGGGGGAAACGCCTGGTATCTTTATAGTCCTGTCGGGTTTCGCCACC
TCTGACTTGAGCGTCGATTTTTGTGATGCTCGTCAGGGGGGCGGAGCCTATGGAAAAACGCCAGCAACGC
GGCCTTTTTACGGTTCCTGGCCTTTTGCTGGCCTTTTGCTCACATGTTCTTTCCTGCGTTATCCCCTGAT
TCTGTGGATAACCGTATTACCGCCTTTGAGTGAGCTGATACCGCTCGCCGCAGCCGAACGACCGAGCGCA
GCGAGTCAGTGAGCGAGGAAGCGGAAGAGCGCCCAATACGCAAACCGCCTCTCCCCGCGCGTTGGCCGAT
TCATTAATGCAGCTGCGCGCTCGCTCGCTCACTGAGGCCGCCCGGGCAAAGCCCGGGCGTCGGGCGACCT
TTGGTCGCCCGGCCTCAGTGAGCGAGCGAGCGCGCAGAGAGGGAGTGGCCAACTCCATCACTAGGGGTTC
CTTGTAGTTAATGATTAACCCGCCATGCTACTTATCTACGTAGCCATGCTCTAGGAAGATCCTTATCGAT
TTTACCACATTTGTAGAGGTTTTACTTGCTTTAAAAAACCTCCCACATCTCCCCCTGAACCTGAAACATA
AAATGAATGCAATTGTTGTTGTTAACTTGTTTATTGCAGCTTATAATGGTTACAAATAAAGCAATAGCAT
CACAAATTTCACAAATAAAGCATTTTTTTCACTGCATTCTAGTTGTGGTTTGTCCAAACTCATCAATGTA
TCTTATCATGTCTGCTCGAAGCGGCCGCCCGGGTCGACGGTATCGATGCGGGGAGGCGGCCCAAAGGGAG
ATCCGACTCGTCTGAGGGCGAAGGCGAAGACGCGGAAGAGGCCGCAGAGCCGGCAGCAGGCCGCGGGAAG
GAAGGTCCGCTGGATTGAGGGCCGAAGGGACGTAGCAGAAGGACGTCCCGCGCAGAATCCAGGTGGCAAC
ACAGGCGAGCAGCCAAGGAAAGGACGATGATTTCCCCGACAACACCACGGAATTGTCAGTGCCCAACAGC
CGAGCCCCTGTCCAGCAGCGGGCAAGGCAGGCGGCGATGAGTTCCGCCGTGGCAATAGGGAGGGGGAAAG
CGAAAGTCCCGGAAAGGAGCTGACAGGTGGTGGCAATGCCCCAACCAGTGGGGGTTGCGTCAGCAAACAC
AGTGCACACCACGCCACGTTGCCTGACAACGGGCCACAACTCCTCATAAAGAGACAGCAACCAGGATTTA
TACAAGGAGGAGAAAATGAAAGCCATACGGGAAGCAATAGCATGATACAAAGGCATTAAAGCAGCGTATC
CACATAGCGTAAAAGGAGCAACATAGTTAAGAATACCAGTCAATCTTTCACAAATTTTGTAATCCAGAGG
TTGATTATCGATAAGCTTGATATCGAATTCTAGAGTCGCGGCCGCTTTACTTGTACAGCTCGTCCATGCC
GAGAGTGATCCCGGCGGCGGTCACGAACTCCAGCAGGACCATGTGATCGCGCTTCTCGTTGGGGTCTTTG
CTCAGGGCGGACTGGGTGCTCAGGTAGTGGTTGTCGGGCAGCAGCACGGGGCCGTCGCCGATGGGGGTGT
TCTGCTGGTAGTGGTCGGCGAGCTGCACGCTGCCGTCCTCGATGTTGTGGCGGATCTTGAAGTTCACCTT
GATGCCGTTCTTCTGCTTGTCGGCCATGATATAGACGTTGTGGCTGTTGTAGTTGTACTCCAGCTTGTGC
CCCAGGATGTTGCCGTCCTCCTTGAAGTCGATGCCCTTCAGCTCGATGCGGTTCACCAGGGTGTCGCCCT
CGAACTTCACCTCGGCGCGGGTCTTGTAGTTGCCGTCGTCCTTGAAGAAGATGGTGCGCTCCTGGACGTA
GCCTTCGGGCATGGCGGACTTGAAGAAGTCGTGCTGCTTCATGTGGTCGGGGTAGCGGCTGAAGCACTGC
ACGCCGTAGGTCAGGGTGGTCACGAGGGTGGGCCAGGGCACGGGCAGCTTGCCGGTGGTGCAGATGAACT
TCAGGGTCAGCTTGCCGTAGGTGGCATCGCCCTCGCCCTCGCCGGACACGCTGAACTTGTGGCCGTTTAC
GTCGCCGTCCAGCTCGACCAGGATGGGCACCACCCCGGTGAACAGCTCCTCGCCCTTGCTCACCATGGTG
GCGACCGGTACCCGGGGATCCAATTCTTTGCCAAAATGATGAGACAGCACAATAACCAGCACGTTGCCCA
GGAGCTGTAGGAAAAAGAAGAAGGCATGAACATGGTTAGCAGAGGCTCTAGAGCCGCCGGTCACACGCCA
GAAGCCGAACCCCGCCCTGCCCCGTCCCCCCCGAAGGCAGCCGTCCCCCCGCGGACAGCCCCGAGCCGCT
CCCCCCGCACAAAGGGCCCTCCCGGAGCCCCTCAAGGCTTTCACGCAGCCACAGAAAAGAAACAAGCCGT
CATTAAACCAAGCGCTAATTACAGCCCGGAGGAGAAGGGCCGTCCCGCCCGCTCACCTGTGGGAGTAACG
CGGTCAGTCAGAGCCGGGGCGGGCGGCGCGAGGCGGCGGCGGAGCGGGGCACGGGGCGAAGGCAGCGCGC
AGCGACTCCCGCCCGCCGCGCGCTTCGCTTTTTATAGGGCCGCCGCCGCCGCCGCCTCGCCATAAAAGGA
AACTTTCGGAGCGCGCCGCTCTGATTGGCTGCCGCCGCACCTCTCCGCCTCGCCCCGCCC
