>Addgene plasmid #28014 | AAV-CAG-GFP | addgene partial sequence | sequence record 37667 | WPRE-R 5'-CATAGCGTAAAAGGAGCAACA-3'
AATTTTGTAATCCAGAGGTTGATTATCGATAAGCTTGATATCGAATTCTAGAGTCGCGGCCGCTTTACTT
GTACAGCTCGTCCATGCCGAGAGTGATCCCGGCGGCGGTCACGAACTCCAGCAGGACCATGTGATCGCGC
TTCTCGTTGGGGTCTTTGCTCAGGGCGGACTGGGTGCTCAGGTAGTGGTTGTCGGGCAGCAGCACGGGGC
CGTCGCCGATGGGGGTGTTCTGCTGGTAGTGGTCGGCGAGCTGCACGCTGCCGTCCTCGATGTTGTGGCG
GATCTTGAAGTTCACCTTGATGCCGTTCTTCTGCTTGTCGGCCATGATATAGACGTTGTGGCTGTTGTAG
TTGTACTCCAGCTTGTGCCCCAGGATGTTGCCGTCCTCCTTGAAGTCGATGCCCTTCAGCTCGATGCGGT
TCACCAGGGTGTCGCCCTCGAACTTCACCTCGGCGCGGGTCTTGTAGTTGCCGTCGTCCTTGAAGAAGAT
GGTGCGCTCCTGGACGTAGCCTTCGGGCATGGCGGACTTGAAGAAGTCGTGCTGCTTCATGTGGTCGGGG
TAGCGGCTGAAGCACTGCACGCCGTAGGTCAGGGTGGTCACGAGGGTGGGCCAGGGCACGGGCAGCTTGC
CGGTGGTGCAGATGAACTTCAGGGTCAGCTTGCCGTAGGTGGCATCGCC
