>Addgene plasmid #28014 | AAV-CAG-GFP | addgene partial sequence | sequence record 168250 | WPRE-R 5'-CATAGCGTAAAAGGAGCAACA-3'
AATTTTGTAATCCAGAGGTTGATTATCGATAAGCTTGATATCGAATTCTAGAGTCGCGGCCGCTTTACTT
GTACAGCTCGTCCATGCCGAGAGTGATCCCGGCGGCGGTCACGAACTCCAGCAGGACCATGTGATCGCGC
TTCTCGTTGGGGTCTTTGCTCAGGGCGGACTGGGTGCTCAGGTAGTGGTTGTCGGGCAGCAGCACGGGGC
CGTCGCCGATGGGGGTGTTCTGCTGGTAGTGGTCGGCGAGCTGCACGCTGCCGTCCTCGATGTTGTGGCG
GATCTTGAAGTTCACCTTGATGCCGTTCTTCTGCTTGTCGGCCATGATATAGACGTTGTGGCTGTTGTAG
TTGTACTCCAGCTTGTGCCCCAGGATGTTGCCGTCCTCCTTGAAGTCGATGCCCTTCAGCTCGATGCGGT
TCACCAGGGTGTCGCCCTCGAACTTCACCTCGGCGCGGGTCTTGTAGTTGCCGTCGTCCTTGAAGAAGAT
GGTGCGCTCCTGGACGTAGCCTTCGGGCATGGCGGACTTGAAGAAGTCGTGCTGCTTCATGTGGTCGGGG
TAGCGGCTGAAGCACTGCACGCCGTAGGTCAGGGTGGTCACGAGGGTGGGCCAGGGCACGGGCAGCTTGC
CGGTGGTGCAGATGAACTTCAGGGTCAGCTTGCCGTAGGTGGCATCGCCCTCGCCCTCGCCGGACACGCT
GAACTTGTGGCCGTTTACGTCGCCGTCCAGCTCGACCAGGATGGGCACCACCCCGGTGAACAGCTCCTCG
CCCTTGCTCACCATGGTGGCGACCGGTACCCGGG
